>Addgene plasmid #13855 | pcDNA3.1 myc his Su(fu) (CT#768) | addgene partial sequence | sequence record 20171 | CMV-F 5'-CGCAAATGGGCGGTAGGCGTG-3'
AGCTCTCTGGCTACTAGAGAACCACTGCTTACTGGCTTATCGAAATTAATACGACTCACTATAGGGAGAC
CCAAGCTGGCTAGCGTTTAAACGGGCCCTCTAGACTCGAGCCATGGAAGGCACGCGGCCTGGCGGGGCTG
CCCCCGCGGGCGGGGCGGGCTCCGGCTCGGGCTCGGGCTCCAGCTCCTTCCCGTCCCTCTTCCCGCCGGG
CCTTCACGGAATCTACGGCGAGTGCCGCCGCCTCTACCCCGAGCAGCCCAACCCGCTGCAGGTCACCGCC
ATCCTCAAGTACTGGTTGGGGGGACCCGATCCTCTGGACTACGTTAGCATGTACAGAAACATAGGGAACC
CAGCGCTGAATGTTCCTGAGCACTGGCACTATGTCAGTTTTGGGTTAAGTGACTTGTATGGAGACAACAG
AGTACATGAGTTTACGGGAACAGATGGACCAAGTGGTTTTGGATTTGAGTTGACATTTCGACTAAAGAGA
GAAACGGGGGAGTCAGCTCCACCTACCTGGCCAGCAGAGTTAATGCAAGGCTTAGCAAGATATGTCTTCC
AGTCAGAAAACACCTTCTGCAGCGGTGACCATGTGTCATGGCACAGCCCTTTGGACAACAGTGAGTCCAG
AATCCAGCATATGTTGCTGACAGAAGACCCTCAGATGCAGCCTGTGCAGACTCCTTTTGGGGTTGTTACT
TTCCTACAGATTGTTGGGGTTTGCACTGAGGAACTGCATGC
