[The description below was written by a language model from this plasmid's Addgene catalogue record.]
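Description:
pcDNA3.1 myc his Su(fu) (CT#768) is a mammalian expression plasmid built on the commercial pcDNA3.1 myc-his backbone (about 5.5 kb without insert). It carries the full open reading frame of chicken (Gallus gallus) suppressor of fused, SUFU, as an insert of roughly 1.45 kb introduced by restriction enzyme cloning. The plasmid is maintained in E. coli as a high-copy construct under ampicillin selection. It also carries a neomycin resistance marker, so transfected mammalian cells can be selected with G418 and stable lines can be derived as well as transient expression obtained.

The coding sequence is joined in frame to the backbone-encoded C-terminal myc epitope and polyhistidine tag. The expressed Su(fu) protein can therefore be detected or immunoprecipitated with anti-myc antibodies and purified or pulled down by metal-affinity methods. The record does not list the promoter or other regulatory elements and no feature table is provided. However, the pcDNA3.1 series generally drives expression from the CMV immediate-early promoter, and the listed T7 forward and BGH reverse sequencing primers fit the usual arrangement of a T7 promoter site upstream of the insert and a bovine growth hormone polyadenylation signal downstream.

The associated publication concerns vertebrate homologs of Drosophila suppressor of fused and their interaction with the Gli family of transcriptional regulators. This suggests the construct was used to express tagged chicken Su(fu) in cultured cells for protein interaction and Hedgehog pathway studies.
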