Addgene plasmid #13855: pcDNA3.1 myc his Su(fu) (CT#768)
Depositing lab: Cliff Tabin. Publication: Vertebrate homologs of Drosophila suppressor of fused interact with the gli family of transcriptional regulators. Pearse RV, Collier LS, Scott MP, Tabin CJ. Dev Biol. 1999 Aug 15. 212(2):323-36. 10.1006/dbio.1999.9335 PubMed 10433824.
Backbone
  Vector backbone: pcDNA3.1 myc his
  Backbone manufacturer: Invitrogen
  Backbone size w/o insert (bp): 5500
  Vector type: Mammalian Expression
  Selectable markers: Neomycin (select with G418)
Growth in bacteria
  Bacterial resistance: Ampicillin, 100 μg/mL
  Growth temperature: 37°C
  Growth strain: DH5alpha
  Copy number: High Copy
Gene/Insert
  Gene/Insert name: Su(fu) (alt name: suppressor of fused)
  Species: G. gallus (chicken)
  Insert size (bp): 1453
  Mutation: full ORF
  Entrez Gene: SUFU
  Tag / fusion protein: myc (C terminal on backbone); his (C terminal on backbone)
  Cloning method: Restriction Enzyme
  Sequencing primers: 5′ T7; 3′ BGH Rev
Terms and licenses: Academic/Nonprofit Terms; Industry Terms: Not Available to Industry
How to cite: pcDNA3.1 myc his Su(fu) (CT#768) was a gift from Cliff Tabin (Addgene plasmid # 13855 ; http://n2t.net/addgene:13855 ; RRID:Addgene_13855)
